>Addgene plasmid #138868 | pPD554 ZF129x6-Compact_EYFP | addgene full sequence | sequence record 322593 | Addgene NGS Result
GTGCCACCTGACGTCGACGGATCGGGAGATCTGCGAGGGGGACGTCACGCGAGGGGACGTCTGAGCTGGG
GACGTCGACTAAGGGGACGTCACGCGAGGGGACGTCTGAGCTGGGGACGTCAACGCTCTCTAGAGGGTAT
ATAATGGGGGCCACTAGTCTACTACCAGAGCTCATCGCTAGCGCCACCATGGTGAGCAAGGGCGAGGAGC
TGTTCACCGGGGTGGTGCCCATCCTGGTCGAGCTGGACGGCGACGTAAACGGCCACAAGTTCAGCGTGTC
CGGCGAGGGCGAGGGCGATGCCACCTACGGCAAGCTGACCCTGAAGTTCATCTGCACCACCGGCAAGCTG
CCCGTGCCCTGGCCCACCCTCGTGACCACCTTCGGCTACGGCCTGCAGTGCTTCGCCCGCTACCCCGACC
ACATGAAGCAGCACGACTTCTTCAAGTCCGCCATGCCCGAAGGCTACGTCCAGGAGCGCACCATCTTCTT
CAAGGACGACGGCAACTACAAGACCCGCGCCGAGGTGAAGTTCGAGGGCGACACCCTGGTGAACCGCATC
GAGCTGAAGGGCATCGACTTCAAGGAGGACGGCAACATCCTGGGGCACAAGCTGGAGTACAACTACAACA
GCCACAACGTCTATATCATGGCCGACAAGCAGAAGAACGGCATCAAGGTGAACTTCAAGATCCGCCACAA
CATCGAGGACGGCAGCGTGCAGCTCGCCGACCACTACCAGCAGAACACCCCCATCGGCGACGGCCCCGTG
CTGCTGCCCGACAACCACTACCTGAGCTACCAGTCCGCCCTGAGCAAAGACCCCAACGAGAAGCGCGATC
ACATGGTCCTGCTGGAGTTCGTGACCGCCGCCGGGATCACTCTCGGCATGGACGAGCTGTACAAGTAGGC
GGCCGCTCGAGTCTAGAGGGCCCGTTTAAACCCGCTGATCAGCCTCGACTGTGCCTTCTAGTTGCCAGCC
ATCTGTTGTTTGCCCCTCCCCCGTGCCTTCCTTGACCCTGGAAGGTGCCACTCCCACTGTCCTTTCCTAA
TAAAATGAGGAAATTGCATCGCATTGTCTGAGTAGGTGTCATTCTATTCTGGGGGGTGGGGTGGGGCAGG
ACAGCAAGGGGGAGGATTGGGAAGTCAATAGCAGGCATGCTGGGGATGCGGTGGGCTCTATGGCTTCTGA
GGCGGAAAGAACCAGCTGGGGCTCTAGGGGGTATCCCC
[124 nt withheld, positions 1229-1352]
C
[91 nt withheld, positions 1354-1444]
A
[49 nt withheld, positions 1446-1494]
CCTTTGACGTTGGAGTCCACGTTCTTT
[37 nt withheld, positions 1522-1558]
ACCCTATCTCGGTCTATTCTTTTGATTTATAAGGGATTTTGCCGATTTCGGCCTATTGGTTAAAAAATGA
GCTGATTTAACAAAAATTTAACGCGAATTAATTCTGTGGAATGTGTGTCAGTTAGGCTCAATTAGTCAGC
AACCATAGTCCCGCCCCTAACTCCGCCCATCCCGCCCCTAACTCCGCCCAGTTCCGCCCATTCTCCGCCC
CATGGCTGACTAATTTTTTTTATTTATGCAGAGGCCGAGGCCGCCTCTGCCTCTGAGCTATTCCAGAAGT
AGTGAGGAGGCTTTTTTGGAGGCCTAGGCTTTTGCAAAAAGCTCCCGGGAGCTTGTATATCCATTTTCGG
AGGTTGGGCTTCGGAATCGTTTTCCGGGACGCCGGCTGGATGATCCTCCAGCGCGGGGATCTCATGCTGG
AGTTCTTCGCCCACCCCAACTTGTTTATTGCAGCTTATAATGGTTACAAATAAAGCAATAGCATCACAAA
TTTCACAAATAAAGCATTTTTTTCACTGCATTCTAGTTGTGGTTTGTCCAAACTCATCAATGTATCTTAT
CATGTCTGTATACCGTCGACCTCTAGCTAGAGCTTGGCGTAATCATGGTCATAGCTGTTTCCTGTGTGAA
ATTGTTATCCGCTCACAATTCCACACAACATACGAGCCGGAAGCATAAAGTGTAAAGCCTGGGGTGCCTA
ATGAGTGAGCTAACTCACATTAATTGCGTTGCGCTCACTGCCCGCTTTCCAGTCGGGAAACCTGTCGTGC
CAGCTGCATTAATGAATCGGCCAACGCGCGGGGAGAGGCGGTTTGCGTATTGGGCGCTCTTCCGCTTCCT
CGCTCACTGACTCGCTGCGCTCGGTCGTTCGGCTGCGGCGAGCGGTATCAGCTCACTCAAAGGCGGTAAT
ACGGTTATCCACAGAATCAGGGGATAACGCAGGAAAGAACATGTGAGCAAAAGGCCAGCAAAAGGCCAGG
AACCGTAAAAAGGCCGCGTTGCTGGCGTTTTTCCATAGGCTCCGCCCCCCTGACGAGCATCACAAAAATC
GACGCTCAAGTCAGAGGTGGCGAAACCCGACAGGACTATAAAGATACCAGGCGTTTCCCCCTGGAAGCTC
CCTCGTGCGCTCTCCTGTTCCGACCCTGCCGCTTACCGGATACCTGTCCGCCTTTCTCCCTTCGGGAAGC
GTGGCGCTTTCTCATAGCTCACGCTGTAGGTATCTCAGTTCGGTGTAGGTCGTTCGCTCCAAGCTGGGCT
GTGTGCACGAACCCCCCGTTCAGCCCGACCGCTGCGCCTTATCCGGTAACTATCGTCTTGAGTCCAACCC
GGTAAGACACGACTTATCGCCACTGGCAGCAGCCACTGGTAACAGGATTAGCAGAGCGAGGTATGTAGGC
GGTGCTACAGAGTTCTTGAAGTGGTGGCCTAACTACGGCTACACTAGAAGAACAGTATTTGGTATCTGCG
CTCTGCTGAAGCCAGTTACCTTCGGAAAAAGAGTTGGTAGCTCTTGATCCGGCAAACAAACCACCGCTGG
TAGCGGTGGTTTTTTTGTTTGCAAGCAGCAGATTACGCGCAGAAAAAAAGGATCTCAAGAAGATCCTTTG
ATCTTTTCTACGGGGTCTGACGCTCAGTGGAACGAAAACTCACGTTAAGGGATTTTGGTCATGAGATTAT
CAAAAAGGATCTTCACCTAGATCCTTTTAAATTAAAAATGAAGTTTTAAATCAATCTAAAGTATATATGA
GTAAACTTGGTCTGACAGTTACCAATGCTTAATCAGTGAGGCACCTATCTCAGCGATCTGTCTATTTCGT
TCATCCATAGTTGCCTGACTCCCCGTCGTGTAGATAACTACGATACGGGAGGGCTTACCATCTGGCCCCA
GTGCTGCAATGATACCGCGAGATCCACGCTCACCGGCTCCAGATTTATCAGCAATAAACCAGCCAGCCGG
AAGGGCCGAGCGCAGAAGTGGTCCTGCAACTTTATCCGCCTCCATCCAGTCTATTAATTGTTGCCGGGAA
GCTAGAGTAAGTAGTTCGCCAGTTAATAGTTTGCGCAACGTTGTTGCCATTGCTACAGGCATCGTGGTGT
CACGCTCGTCGTTTGGTATGGCTTCATTCAGCTCCGGTTCCCAACGATCAAGGCGAGTTACATGATCCCC
CATGTTGTGCAAAAAAGCGGTTAGCTCCTTCGGTCCTCCGATCGTTGTCAGAAGTAAGTTGGCCGCAGTG
TTATCACTCATGGTTATGGCAGCACTGCATAATTCTCTTACTGTCATGCCATCCGTAAGATGCTTTTCTG
TGACTGGTGAGTACTCAACCAAGTCATTCTGAGAATAGTGTATGCGGCGACCGAGTTGCTCTTGCCCGGC
GTCAATACGGGATAATACCGCGCCACATAGCAGAACTTTAAAAGTGCTCATCATTGGAAAACGTTCTTCG
GGGCGAAAACTCTCAAGGATCTTACCGCTGTTGAGATCCAGTTCGATGTAACCCACTCGTGCACCCAACT
GATCTTCAGCATCTTTTACTTTCACCAGCGTTTCTGGGTGAGCAAAAACAGGAAGGCAAAATGCCGCAAA
AAAGGGAATAAGGGCGACACGGAAATGTTGAATACTCATACTCTTCCTTTTTCAATATTATTGAAGCATT
TATCAGGGTTATTGTCTCATGAGCGGATACATATTTGAATGTATTTAGAAAAATAAACAAATAGGGGTTC
CGCGCACATTTCCCCGAAAA
Features (pLannotate 1.2.2; 16 found; start..end, strand, type, name):
    131..147     +  promoter       minP (fragment): minimal TATA-box promoter with low basal activity
    189..905     +  CDS            EYFP: EYFP is a basic (constitutively fluorescent) green/yellow fluorescent protein published in 1996, derived from Aequorea victoria. It is reported to be a very rapidly-maturing weak dimer with high acid sensitivity.
    959..1070    +  polyA_signal   bGH poly(A) signal: bovine growth hormone polyadenylation signal
   1187..1208    +  promoter       SV40 promoter (fragment): SV40 enhancer and early promoter
   1229..1657    +  rep_origin     f1 ori (sequence partly withheld): f1 bacteriophage origin of replication; arrow indicates direction of (+) strand synthesis
   1662..1684    +  promoter       SV40 promoter (fragment): SV40 enhancer and early promoter
   1685..1876    +  promoter       SV40 promoter: SV40 early promoter
   1903..2001    +  CDS            ble (fragment): BLE_KLEPN - Experimental evidence at protein level: Swiss-Prot protein existence level 1. Binding protein with a strong affinity to the bleomycin family of antibiotics. Binds to CL990; an antimitotic-antibiotic compound. From Klebsiella pneumoniae.
   1996..2117    +  polyA_signal   SV40 poly(A) signal: SV40 polyadenylation signal
   2190..2206    -  protein_bind   lac operator: The lac repressor binds to the lac operator to inhibit transcription in E. coli. This inhibition can be relieved by adding lactose or isopropyl-β-D-thiogalactopyranoside (IPTG). lac repressor encoded by lacI
   2214..2244    -  promoter       lac promoter: promoter for the E. coli lac operon
   2259..2280    -  protein_bind   CAP binding site: CAP binding activates transcription in the presence of cAMP. E. coli catabolite activator protein
   2293..2385    -  CDS            lacI (fragment): lac repressor; lacI; The lac repressor binds to the lac operator to inhibit transcription in E. coli. This inhibition can be relieved by adding lactose or isopropyl-β-D-thiogalactopyranoside (IPTG).
   2568..3156    -  rep_origin     ori: high-copy-number ColE1/pMB1/pBR322/pUC origin of replication
   3327..4187    -  CDS            AmpR: β-lactamase; bla; confers resistance to ampicillin, carbenicillin, and related antibiotics
   4188..4292    -  promoter       AmpR promoter: bla
