[The description below was written by a language model from this plasmid's Addgene catalogue record and pLannotate feature annotations shown in this document.]
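Description:
pPD554 ZF129x6-Compact_EYFP is a 4.3 kb mammalian expression reporter plasmid from the COMET synthetic biology toolkit, built on the pPD540 Reporter Template v3 backbone. It is propagated in E. coli as a high-copy plasmid through a ColE1/pUC-type origin and selected with ampicillin via a β-lactamase gene driven by its native promoter. The backbone also carries an f1 phage origin and remnants of a lac promoter/operator region with a CAP binding site and a short lacI fragment. An SV40 early promoter and SV40 polyadenylation signal flank only a short fragment of a bleomycin-resistance (ble) coding sequence, so the feature table does not show an intact mammalian selection marker, and the plasmid appears suited mainly to transient transfection.

The payload is a synthetic inducible promoter, ZF129x6-Compact, cloned between BglII and NheI sites, both of which are retained so the promoter can be exchanged. The name implies six binding sites for the zinc finger domain ZF129 in a closely spaced arrangement, although these sites are not individually annotated in the feature table. They would lie upstream of the annotated minimal TATA-box promoter fragment, which has low basal activity by itself. This promoter drives the EYFP coding sequence, a yellow fluorescent protein derived from Aequorea victoria, and the transcript is terminated by the bovine growth hormone polyadenylation signal. EYFP output should therefore depend on a matching ZF129-based transcription factor supplied in trans. The plasmid serves as a fluorescent readout for characterising the ZF129x6-Compact promoter and for composing genetic programs in mammalian cells.
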