Addgene plasmid #138868: pPD554 ZF129x6-Compact_EYFP
Purpose: EYFP reporter vector for the ZF129x6-Compact promoter
Depositing lab: Joshua Leonard. Depositing organization: Northwestern University. Publication: The COMET toolkit for composing customizable genetic programs in mammalian cells. Donahue PS, Draut JW, Muldoon JJ, Edelstein HI, Bagheri N, Leonard JN. Nat Commun. 2020 Feb 7;11(1):779. doi: 10.1038/s41467-019-14147-5. PubMed 32034124.
Backbone
  Vector backbone: pPD540 Reporter Template v3
  Vector type: Mammalian Expression, Synthetic Biology
Growth in bacteria
  Bacterial resistance: Ampicillin, 100 μg/mL
  Growth temperature: 37°C
  Growth strain: DH5alpha
  Copy number: High Copy
Gene/Insert
  Gene/Insert name: ZF129x6-Compact
  Species: Synthetic
  Promoter: ZF129x6-Compact
  Cloning method: Restriction Enzyme; 5′ cloning site BglII (not destroyed); 3′ cloning site NheI (not destroyed)
  Sequencing primers: 5′ CGACACGGAAATGTTGAATAC; 3′ TAGAAGGCACAGTCGAGG
Terms and licenses: Academic/Nonprofit Terms; Industry Terms: Not Available to Industry
Depositor comments: Leonard Lab plasmid reference number: L1286
How to cite: pPD554 ZF129x6-Compact_EYFP was a gift from Joshua Leonard (Addgene plasmid # 138868 ; http://n2t.net/addgene:138868 ; RRID:Addgene_138868)
