>Addgene plasmid #138868 | pPD554 ZF129x6-Compact_EYFP | depositor partial sequence | sequence record 268403 | ZF129x6-Compact promoter
AGATCTGCGAGGGGGACGTCACGCGAGGGGACGTCTGAGCTGGGGACGTCGACTAAGGGGACGTCACGCG
AGGGGACGTCTGAGCTGGGGACGTCAACGCTCTCTAGAGGGTATATAATGGGGGCCACTAGTCTACTACC
AGAGCTCATCGCTAGC
